Addgene plasmid #113255: pAW-AlphaLobe
Purpose: E. coli expression vector for His-MBP-Cas9 Alpha-Helical Lobe
Depositing lab: Jennifer Doudna. Depositing organization: University of California, Berkeley. Publication: Rational design of a split-Cas9 enzyme complex. Wright AV, Sternberg SH, Taylor DW, Staahl BT, Bardales JA, Kornfeld JE, Doudna JA. Proc Natl Acad Sci U S A. 2015 Mar 10;112(10):2984-9. doi: 10.1073/pnas.1501698112. Epub 2015 Feb 23. PubMed 25713377.
Backbone
  Vector backbone: 2CT
  Backbone size w/o insert (bp): 6000
  Total vector size (bp): 7949
  Vector type: Bacterial Expression
Growth in bacteria
  Bacterial resistance: Ampicillin, 100 μg/mL
  Growth temperature: 37°C
  Growth strain: DH5alpha
  Copy number: Low Copy
Gene/Insert
  Gene/Insert name: S. pyogenes Cas9 alpha-helical lobe
  Species: S. pyogenes
  Insert size (bp): 2091
  Mutation: residues 56–714; See paper for description
  GenBank ID: NC_002737.2
  Promoter: T7
  Tag / fusion protein: 10xHis-MBP (N terminal on backbone)
  Cloning method: Gibson Cloning
  Sequencing primers: 5′ CAGCGGTCGTCAGACTGTCG; 3′ GCTAGTTATTGCTCAGCGG
Resource information
  A portion of this plasmid was derived from a plasmid made by: Sam Sternberg, Doudna lab
Terms and licenses: Academic/Nonprofit Terms; Industry Terms: Not Available to Industry
How to cite: pAW-AlphaLobe was a gift from Jennifer Doudna (Addgene plasmid # 113255 ; http://n2t.net/addgene:113255 ; RRID:Addgene_113255)
