[The description below was written by a language model from this plasmid's Addgene catalogue record and pLannotate feature annotations shown in this document.]
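Description:
pAW-AlphaLobe is a bacterial expression plasmid built on the 2CT backbone for producing the alpha-helical lobe of Streptococcus pyogenes Cas9 in E. coli. It is a pBR322-type vector. The annotated sequence carries a ColE1/pMB1-family origin together with the bom region and the rop gene, which is consistent with the low copy number listed in the catalogue entry. Selection is by ampicillin through the β-lactamase gene under its own promoter. Fragments of the tetracycline resistance gene and its promoter also appear, but these are interrupted backbone remnants and should not be taken as a working marker.

The expression cassette is driven by a T7 promoter followed by the phage T7 gene 10 ribosome binding site, so it requires a host that supplies T7 RNA polymerase. The open reading frame encodes an N-terminal 10xHis tag and a cytosolic maltose binding protein lacking its signal sequence. These are followed by a TEV protease site and then the Cas9 fragment, recorded as residues 56–714. A T7 terminator closes the unit. The short "SET1" hit just upstream of the terminator lies outside the Cas9 annotation and probably reflects T7-derived backbone sequence rather than an intended tag.

The His tag allows affinity purification, MBP typically aids solubility, and the TEV site allows removal of both from the purified lobe. The associated work concerns the rational design of a split-Cas9 enzyme complex, in which this lobe would be one of two separately expressed parts. The record does not describe the partner construct. The sequenced record is 7,937 nt, slightly shorter than the 7,949 bp catalogue size.
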