Features (pLannotate 1.2.2; 17 found; start..end, strand, type, name):
     25..43      +  promoter       T7 promoter: promoter for bacteriophage T7 RNA polymerase
    132..154     +  RBS            RBS: efficient ribosome binding site from bacteriophage T7 gene 10 (Olins and Rangwala, 1989)
    174..203     +  CDS            10xHis: 10xHis affinity tag
    213..1313    +  CDS            MBP: maltose binding protein from E. coli; malE (mutated); This version of the gene does not encode a signal sequence, so MBP will remain in the cytosol.
   1368..1384    +  CDS            TEV site (fragment): tobacco etch virus (TEV) protease recognition and cleavage site
   1386..3362    +  CDS            Cas9 (fragment): Cas9 (Csn1) endonuclease from the Streptococcus pyogenes Type II CRISPR/Cas system generates RNA-guided double strand breaks in DNA
   3448..3497    +  CDS            SET1 (fragment): solubility-enhancement tag derived from T7 phage gene 10B
   3505..3552    +  terminator     T7 terminator: transcription terminator for bacteriophage T7 RNA polymerase
   3578..3870    -  CDS            TcR (fragment): tetracycline efflux protein; tet; confers resistance to tetracycline
   3918..3946    -  promoter       tet promoter: E. coli promoter for tetracycline efflux protein gene
   4059..4163    +  promoter       AmpR promoter: bla
   4164..5024    +  CDS            AmpR: β-lactamase; bla; confers resistance to ampicillin, carbenicillin, and related antibiotics
   5195..5783    +  rep_origin     ori: high-copy-number ColE1/pMB1/pBR322/pUC origin of replication
   5969..6108    -  misc_feature   bom: basis of mobility region from pBR322
   6210..6401    -  CDS            rop: Rop protein, which maintains plasmids at low copy number; rop
   6418..6798    +  CDS            YPB1_ECOLX: Protein predicted: Swiss-Prot protein existence level 4. From Escherichia coli.
   7040..3       -  CDS            TcR (fragment) (across the origin): tetracycline efflux protein; tet; confers resistance to tetracycline
>Addgene plasmid #113255 | pAW-AlphaLobe | addgene full sequence | sequence record 217552 | Addgene NGS Result
ATCGAGATCTCGATCCCGCGAAATTAATACGACTCACTATAGGGAGACCACAACGGTTTCCCTCTAGTGC
CGGCTCCGGAGAGCTCTTTAATTAAGCGGCCGCCCTGCAGGACTCGAGTTCTAGAAATAATTTTGTTTAA
CTTTAAGAAGGAGATATACATATGAAATCTTCTCACCATCACCATCACCATCACCATCACCATGGTTCTT
CTATGAAAATCGAAGAAGGTAAACTGGTAATCTGGATTAACGGCGATAAAGGCTATAACGGTCTCGCTGA
AGTCGGTAAGAAATTCGAGAAAGATACCGGAATTAAAGTCACCGTTGAGCATCCGGATAAACTGGAAGAG
AAATTCCCACAGGTTGCGGCAACTGGCGATGGCCCTGACATTATCTTCTGGGCACACGACCGCTTTGGTG
GCTACGCTCAATCTGGCCTGTTGGCTGAAATCACCCCGGACAAAGCGTTCCAGGACAAGCTGTATCCGTT
TACCTGGGATGCCGTACGTTACAACGGCAAGCTGATTGCTTACCCGATCGCTGTTGAAGCGTTATCGCTG
ATTTATAACAAAGATCTGCTGCCGAACCCGCCAAAAACCTGGGAAGAGATCCCGGCGCTGGATAAAGAAC
TGAAAGCGAAAGGTAAGAGCGCGCTGATGTTCAACCTGCAAGAACCGTACTTCACCTGGCCGCTGATTGC
TGCTGACGGGGGTTATGCGTTCAAGTATGAAAACGGCAAGTACGACATTAAAGACGTGGGCGTGGATAAC
GCTGGCGCGAAAGCGGGTCTGACCTTCCTGGTTGACCTGATTAAAAACAAACACATGAATGCAGACACCG
ATTACTCCATCGCAGAAGCTGCCTTTAATAAAGGCGAAACAGCGATGACCATCAACGGCCCGTGGGCATG
GTCCAACATCGACACCAGCAAAGTGAATTATGGTGTAACGGTACTGCCGACCTTCAAGGGTCAACCATCC
AAACCGTTCGTTGGCGTGCTGAGCGCAGGTATTAACGCCGCCAGTCCGAACAAAGAGCTGGCAAAAGAGT
TCCTCGAAAACTATCTGCTGACTGATGAAGGTCTGGAAGCGGTTAATAAAGACAAACCGCTGGGTGCCGT
AGCGCTGAAGTCTTACGAGGAAGAGTTGGCGAAAGATCCACGTATTGCCGCCACTATGGAAAACGCCCAG
AAAGGTGAAATCATGCCGAACATCCCGCAGATGTCCGCTTTCTGGTATGCCGTGCGTACTGCGGTGATCA
ACGCCGCCAGCGGTCGTCAGACTGTCGATGAAGCCCTGAAAGACGCGCAGACTAATTCGAGCTCGAACAA
CAACAACAATAACAATAACAACAACCTCGGGATCGAGGAAAACCTGTACTTCCAAGGAGAGACAGCGGAA
GCGACTCGTCTCAAACGGACAGCTCGTAGAAGGTATACACGTCGGAAGAATCGTATTTGTTATCTACAGG
AGATTTTTTCAAATGAGATGGCGAAAGTAGATGATAGTTTCTTTCATCGACTTGAAGAGTCTTTTTTGGT
GGAAGAAGACAAGAAGCATGAACGTCATCCTATTTTTGGAAATATAGTAGATGAAGTTGCTTATCATGAG
AAATATCCAACTATCTATCATCTGCGAAAAAAATTGGTAGATTCTACTGATAAAGCGGATTTGCGCTTAA
TCTATTTGGCCTTAGCGCATATGATTAAGTTTCGTGGTCATTTTTTGATTGAGGGAGATTTAAATCCTGA
TAATAGTGATGTGGACAAACTATTTATCCAGTTGGTACAAACCTACAATCAATTATTTGAAGAAAACCCT
ATTAACGCAAGTGGAGTAGATGCTAAAGCGATTCTTTCTGCACGATTGAGTAAATCAAGACGATTAGAAA
ATCTCATTGCTCAGCTCCCCGGTGAGAAGAAAAATGGCTTATTTGGGAATCTCATTGCTTTGTCATTGGG
TTTGACCCCTAATTTTAAATCAAATTTTGATTTGGCAGAAGATGCTAAATTACAGCTTTCAAAAGATACT
TACGATGATGATTTAGATAATTTATTGGCGCAAATTGGAGATCAATATGCTGATTTGTTTTTGGCAGCTA
AGAATTTATCAGATGCTATTTTACTTTCAGATATCCTAAGAGTAAATACTGAAATAACTAAGGCTCCCCT
ATCAGCTTCAATGATTAAACGCTACGATGAACATCATCAAGACTTGACTCTTTTAAAAGCTTTAGTTCGA
CAACAACTTCCAGAAAAGTATAAAGAAATCTTTTTTGATCAATCAAAAAACGGATATGCAGGTTATATTG
ATGGGGGAGCTAGCCAAGAAGAATTTTATAAATTTATCAAACCAATTTTAGAAAAAATGGATGGTACTGA
GGAATTATTGGTGAAACTAAATCGTGAAGATTTGCTGCGCAAGCAACGGACCTTTGACAACGGCTCTATT
CCCCATCAAATTCACTTGGGTGAGCTGCATGCTATTTTGAGAAGACAAGAAGACTTTTATCCATTTTTAA
AAGACAATCGTGAGAAGATTGAAAAAATCTTGACTTTTCGAATTCCTTATTATGTTGGTCCATTGGCGCG
TGGCAATAGTCGTTTTGCATGGATGACTCGGAAGTCTGAAGAAACAATTACCCCATGGAATTTTGAAGAA
GTTGTCGATAAAGGTGCTTCAGCTCAATCATTTATTGAACGCATGACAAACTTTGATAAAAATCTTCCAA
ATGAAAAAGTACTACCAAAACATAGTTTGCTTTATGAGTATTTTACGGTTTATAACGAATTGACAAAGGT
CAAATATGTTACTGAAGGAATGCGAAAACCAGCATTTCTTTCAGGTGAACAGAAGAAAGCCATTGTTGAT
TTACTCTTCAAAACAAATCGAAAAGTAACCGTTAAGCAATTAAAAGAAGATTATTTCAAAAAAATAGAAT
GTTTTGATAGTGTTGAAATTTCAGGAGTTGAAGATAGATTTAATGCTTCATTAGGTACCTACCATGATTT
GCTAAAAATTATTAAAGATAAAGATTTTTTGGATAATGAAGAAAATGAAGATATCTTAGAGGATATTGTT
TTAACATTGACCTTATTTGAAGATAGGGAGATGATTGAGGAAAGACTTAAAACATATGCTCACCTCTTTG
ATGATAAGGTGATGAAACAGCTTAAACGTCGCCGTTATACTGGTTGGGGACGTTTGTCTCGAAAATTGAT
TAATGGTATTAGGGATAAGCAATCTGGCAAAACAATATTAGATTTTTTGAAATCAGATGGTTTTGCCAAT
CGCAATTTTATGCAGCTGATCCATGATGATAGTTTGACATTTAAAGAAGACATTCAAAAAGCACAAGTGT
CTTAATAACATTGGAAGTGGATAACGGATCCGCGATCGCGGCGCGCCACCTGGTGGCCGGCCGGTACCAC
GCGTGCGCGCTGATCCGGCTGCTAACAAAGCCCGAAAGGAAGCTGAGTTGGCTGCTGCCACCGCTGAGCA
ATAACTAGCATAACCCCTTGGGGCCTCTAAACGGGTCTTGAGGGGTTTTTTGCTGAAAGGAGGAACTATA
TCCGGATATCCACAGGACGGGTGTGGTCGCCATGATCGCGTAGTCGATAGTGGCTCCAAGTAGCGAAGCG
AGCAGGACTGGGCGGCGGCCAAAGCGGTCGGACAGTGCTCCGAGAACGGGTGCGCATAGAAATTGCATCA
ACGCATATAGCGCTAGCAGCACGCCATAGTGACTGGCGATGCTGTCGGAATGGACGATATCCCGCAAGAG
GCCCGGCAGTACCGGCATAACCAAGCCTATGCCTACAGCATCCAGGGTGACGGTGCCGAGGATGACGATG
AGCGCATTGTTAGATTTCATACACGGTGCCTGACTGCGTTAGCAATTTAACTGTGATAAACTACCGCATT
AAAGCTTATCGATGATAAGCTGTCAAACATGAGAATTCTTGAAGACGAAAGGGCCTCGTGATACGCCTAT
TTTTATAGGTTAATGTCATGATAATAATGGTTTCTTAGACGTCAGGTGGCACTTTTCGGGGAAATGTGCG
CGGAACCCCTATTTGTTTATTTTTCTAAATACATTCAAATATGTATCCGCTCATGAGACAATAACCCTGA
TAAATGCTTCAATAACATTGAAAAAGGAAGAGTATGAGTATTCAACATTTCCGTGTCGCCCTTATTCCCT
TTTTTGCGGCATTTTGCCTTCCTGTTTTTGCTCACCCAGAAACGCTGGTGAAAGTAAAAGATGCTGAAGA
TCAGTTGGGTGCACGAGTGGGTTACATCGAACTGGATCTCAACAGCGGTAAGATCCTTGAGAGTTTTCGC
CCCGAAGAACGTTTTCCAATGATGAGCACTTTTAAAGTTCTGCTATGTGGCGCGGTATTATCCCGTGTTG
ACGCCGGGCAAGAGCAACTCGGTCGCCGCATACACTATTCTCAGAATGACTTGGTTGAGTACTCACCAGT
CACAGAAAAGCATCTTACGGATGGCATGACAGTAAGAGAATTATGCAGTGCTGCCATAACCATGAGTGAT
AACACTGCGGCCAACTTACTTCTGACAACGATCGGAGGACCGAAGGAGCTAACCGCTTTTTTGCACAACA
TGGGGGATCATGTAACTCGCCTTGATCGTTGGGAACCGGAGCTGAATGAAGCCATACCAAACGACGAGCG
TGACACCACGATGCCTGCAGCAATGGCAACAACGTTGCGCAAACTATTAACTGGCGAACTACTTACTCTA
GCTTCCCGGCAACAATTAATAGACTGGATGGAGGCGGATAAAGTTGCAGGACCACTTCTGCGCTCGGCCC
TTCCGGCTGGCTGGTTTATTGCTGATAAATCTGGAGCCGGTGAGCGTGGGTCTCGCGGTATCATTGCAGC
ACTGGGGCCAGATGGTAAGCCCTCCCGTATCGTAGTTATCTACACGACGGGGAGTCAGGCAACTATGGAT
GAACGAAATAGACAGATCGCTGAGATAGGTGCCTCACTGATTAAGCATTGGTAACTGTCAGACCAAGTTT
ACTCATATATACTTTAGATTGATTTAAAACTTCATTTTTAATTTAAAAGGATCTAGGTGAAGATCCTTTT
TGATAATCTCATGACCAAAATCCCTTAACGTGAGTTTTCGTTCCACTGAGCGTCAGACCCCGTAGAAAAG
ATCAAAGGATCTTCTTGAGATCCTTTTTTTCTGCGCGTAATCTGCTGCTTGCAAACAAAAAAACCACCGC
TACCAGCGGTGGTTTGTTTGCCGGATCAAGAGCTACCAACTCTTTTTCCGAAGGTAACTGGCTTCAGCAG
AGCGCAGATACCAAATACTGTCCTTCTAGTGTAGCCGTAGTTAGGCCACCACTTCAAGAACTCTGTAGCA
CCGCCTACATACCTCGCTCTGCTAATCCTGTTACCAGTGGCTGCTGCCAGTGGCGATAAGTCGTGTCTTA
CCGGGTTGGACTCAAGACGATAGTTACCGGATAAGGCGCAGCGGTCGGGCTGAACGGGGGGTTCGTGCAC
ACAGCCCAGCTTGGAGCGAACGACCTACACCGAACTGAGATACCTACAGCGTGAGCTATGAGAAAGCGCC
ACGCTTCCCGAAGGGAGAAAGGCGGACAGGTATCCGGTAAGCGGCAGGGTCGGAACAGGAGAGCGCACGA
GGGAGCTTCCAGGGGGAAACGCCTGGTATCTTTATAGTCCTGTCGGGTTTCGCCACCTCTGACTTGAGCG
TCGATTTTTGTGATGCTCGTCAGGGGGGCGGAGCCTATGGAAAAACGCCAGCAACGCGGCCTTTTTACGG
TTCCTGGCCTTTTGCTGGCCTTTTGCTCACATGTTCTTTCCTGCGTTATCCCCTGATTCTGTGGATAACC
GTATTACCGCCTTTGAGTGAGCTGATACCGCTCGCCGCAGCCGAACGACCGAGCGCAGCGAGTCAGTGAG
CGAGGAAGCGGAAGAGCGCCTGATGCGGTATTTTCTCCTTACGCATCTGTGCGGTATTTCACACCGCAAT
GGTGCACTCTCAGTACAATCTGCTCTGATGCCGCATAGTTAAGCCAGTATACACTCCGCTATCGCTACGT
GACTGGGTCATGGCTGCGCCCCGACACCCGCCAACACCCGCTGACGCGCCCTGACGGGCTTGTCTGCTCC
CGGCATCCGCTTACAGACAAGCTGTGACCGTCTCCGGGAGCTGCATGTGTCAGAGGTTTTCACCGTCATC
ACCGAAACGCGCGAGGCAGCTGCGGTAAAGCTCATCAGCGTGGTCGTGAAGCGATTCACAGATGTCTGCC
TGTTCATCCGCGTCCAGCTCGTTGAGTTTCTCCAGAAGCGTTAATGTCTGGCTTCTGATAAAGCGGGCCA
TGTTAAGGGCGGTTTTTTCCTGTTTGGTCACTGATGCCTCCGTGTAAGGGGGATTTCTGTTCATGGGGGT
AATGATACCGATGAAACGAGAGAGGATGCTCACGATACGGGTTACTGATGATGAACATGCCCGGTTACTG
GAACGTTGTGAGGGTAAACAACTGGCGGTATGGATGCGGCGGGACCAGAGAAAAATCACTCAGGGTCAAT
GCCAGCGCTTCGTTAATACAGATGTAGGTGTTCCACAGGGTAGCCAGCAGCATCCTGCGATGCAGATCCG
GAACATAATGGTGCAGGGCGCTGACTTCCGCGTTTCCAGACTTTACGAAACACGGAAACCGAAGACCATT
CATGTTGTTGCTCAGGTCGCAGACGTTTTGCAGCAGCAGTCGCTTCACGTTCGCTCGCGTATCGGTGATT
CATTCTGCTAACCAGTAAGGCAACCCCGCCAGCCTAGCCGGGTCCTCAACGACAGGAGCACGATCATGCG
CACCCGTGGCCAGGACCCAACGCTGCCCGAGATGCGCCGCGTGCGGCTGCTGGAGATGGCGGACGCGATG
GATATGTTCTGCCAAGGGTTGGTTTGCGCATTCACAGTTCTCCGCAAGAATTGATTGGCTCCAATTCTTG
GAGTGGTGAATCCGTTAGCGAGGTGCCGCCGGCTTCCATTCAGGTCGAGGTGGCCCGGCTCCATGCACCG
CGACGCAACGCGGGGAGGCAGACAAGGTATAGGGCGGCGCCTACAATCCATGCCAACCCGTTCCATGTGC
TCGCCGAGGCGGCATAAATCGCCGTGACGATCAGCGGTCCAATGATCGAAGTTAGGCTGGTAAGAGCCGC
GAGCGATCCTTGAAGCTGTCCCTGATGGTCGTCATCTACCTGCCTGGACAGCATGGCCTGCAACGCGGGC
ATCCCGATGCCGCCGGAAGCGAGAAGAATCATAATGGGGAAGGCCATCCAGCCTCGCGTCGCGAACGCCA
GCAAGACGTAGCCCAGCGCGTCGGCCGCCATGCCGGCGATAATGGCCTGCTTCTCGCCGAAACGTTTGGT
GGCGGGACCAGTGACGAAGGCTTGAGCGAGGGCGTGCAAGATTCCGAATACCGCAAGCGACAGGCCGATC
ATCGTCGCGCTCCAGCGAAAGCGGTCCTCGCCGAAAATGACCCAGAGCGCTGCCGGCACCTGTCCTACGA
GTTGCATGATAAAGAAGACAGTCATAAGTGCGGCGACGATAGTCATGCCCCGCGCCCACCGGAAGGAGCT
GACTGGGTTGAAGGCTCTCAAGGGCATCGGTCGACGCTCTCCCTTATGCGACTCCTGCATTAGGAAGCAG
CCCAGTAGTAGGTTGAGGCCGTTGAGCACCGCCGCCGCAAGGAATGGTGCATGCAAGGAGATGGCGCCCA
ACAGTCCCCCGGCCACGGGGCCTGCCACCATACCCACGCCGAAACAAGCGCTCATGAGCCCGAAGTGGCG
AGCCCGATCTTCCCCATCGGTGATGTCGGCGATATAGGCGCCAGCAACCGCACCTGTGGCGCCGGTGATG
CCGGCCACGATGCGTCCGGCGTAGAGG
